>Addgene plasmid #56506 | mWasabi-Keratin-17 | depositor partial sequence | sequence record 87400 | insert sequence
GACGTCAGATCCGCTAGCACCATGAGCTTCACCACTCGCTCCACCTTCTCCACCAACTACCGGTCCCTGG
GCTCTGTCCAGGCGCCCAGCTACGGCGCCCGGCCGGTCAGCAGCGCGGCCAGCGTCTATGCAGGCGCTGG
GGGCTCTGGTTCCCGGATCTCCGTGTCCCGCTCCACCAGCTTCAGGGGCGGCATGGGGTCCGGGGGCCTG
GCCACCGGGATAGCCGGGGGTCTGGCAGGAATGGGAGGCATCCAGAACGAGAAGGAGACCATGCAAAGCC
TGAACGACCGCCTGGCCTCTTACCTGGACAGAGTGAGGAGCCTGGAGACCGAGAACCGGAGGCTGGAGAG
CAAAATCCGGGAGCACTTGGAGAAGAAGGGACCCCAGGTCAGAGACTGGAGCCATTACTTCAAGATCATC
GAGGACCTGAGGGCTCAGATCTTCGCAAATACTGTGGACAATGCCCGCATCGTTCTGCAGATTGACAATG
CCCGTCTTGCTGCTGATGACTTTAGAGTCAAGTATGAGACAGAGCTGGCCATGCGCCAGTCTGTGGAGAA
CGACATCCATGGGCTCCGCAAGGTCATTGATGACACCAATATCACACGACTGCAGCTGGAGACAGAGATC
GAGGCTCTCAAGGAGGAGCTGCTCTTCATGAAGAAGAACCACGAAGAGGAAGTAAAAGGCCTACAAGCCC
AGATTGCCAGCTCTGGGTTGACCGTGGAGGTAGATGCCCCCAAATCTCAGGACCTCGCCAAGATCATGGC
AGACATCCGGGCCCAATATGACGAGCTGGCTCGGAAGAACCGAGAGGAGCTAGACAAGTACTGGTCTCAG
CAGATTGAGGAGAGCACCACAGTGCTCACCACACAGTCTGCTGAGGTTGGAGCTGCTGAGACGACGCTCA
CAGAGCTGAGACGTACAGTCCAGTCCTTGGAGATCGACCTGGACTCCATGAGAAATCTGAAGGCCAGCTT
GGAGAACAGCCTGAGGGAGGTGGAGGCCCGCTACGCCCTACAGATGGAGCAGCTCAACGGGATCCTGCTG
CACCTTGAGTCAGAGCTGGCACAGACCCGGGCAGAGGGACAGCGCCAGGCCCAGGAGTATGAGGCCCTGC
TGAACATCAAGGTCAAGCTGGAGGCTGAGATCGCCACCTACCGCCGCCTGCTGGAAGATGGCGAGGACTT
TAATCTTGGTGATGCCTTGGACAGCAGCAACTCCATGCAAACCATCCAAAAGACCACCACCCGCCGGATA
GTGGATGGCAAAGTGGTGTCTGAGACCAATGACACCAAAGTTCTGAGGCATCGAATTCTGCAGTCGACGG
TACCGCGGGCCCGGGATCCACCGGTCGCCACCATGGTGAGCAAGGGCGAGGAGACCACAATGGGCGTAAT
CAAGCCCGACATGAAGATCAAGCTGAAGATGGAGGGCAACGTGAATGGCCACGCCTTCGTGATCGAGGGC
GAGGGCGAGGGCAAGCCCTACGACGGCACCAACACCATCAACCTGGAGGTGAAGGAGGGAGCCCCCCTGC
CCTTCTCCTACGACATTCTGACCACCGCGTTCAGTTACGGCAACAGGGCCTTCACCAAGTACCCCGACGA
CATCCCCAACTACTTCAAGCAGTCCTTCCCCGAGGGCTACTCTTGGGAGCGCACCATGACCTTCGAGGAC
AAGGGCATCGTGAAGGTGAAGTCCGACATCTCCATGGAGGAGGACTCCTTCATCTACGAGATACACCTCA
AGGGCGAGAACTTCCCCCCCAACGGCCCCGTGATGCAGAAGGAGACCACCGGCTGGGACGCCTCCACCGA
GAGGATGTACGTGCGCGACGGCGTGCTGAAGGGCGACGTCAAGATGAAGCTGCTGCTGGAGGGCGGCGGC
CACCACCGCGTTGACTTCAAGACCATCTACAGGGCCAAGAAGGCGGTGAAGCTGCCCGACTATCACTTTG
TGGACCACCGCATCGAGATCCTGAACCACGACAAGGACTACAACAAGGTGACCGTTTACGAGATCGCCGT
GGCCCGCAACTCCACCGACGGCATGGACGAGCTGTACAAGTAAGCGGCCGCGACTCTAGATCATAATCAG
CCAT
