>Addgene plasmid #56506 | mWasabi-Keratin-17 | addgene partial sequence | sequence record 141996 | mTFP1-R1 5'-ACCTCCAGGTTGATGGTGTTg-3'
ATCACGAAGGCGTGGCCATTCACGTTGCCCTCCATCTTCAGCTTGATCTTCATGTCGGGCTTGATTACGC
CCATTGTGGTCTCCTCGCCCTTGCTCACCATGGTGGCGACCGGTGGATCCCGGGCCCGCGGTACCGTCGA
CTGCAGAATTCGATGCCTCAGAACTTTGGTGTCATTGGTCTCAGACACCACTTTGCCATCCACTATCCGG
CGGGTGGTGGTCTTTTGGATGGTTTGCATGGAGTTGCTGCTGTCCAAGGCATCACCAAGATTAAAGTCCT
CGCCATCTTCCAGCAGGCGGCGGTAGGTGGCGATCTCAGCCTCCAGCTTGACCTTGATGTTCAGCAGGGC
CTCATACTCCTGGGCCTGGCGCTGTCCCTCTGCCCGGGTCTGTGCCAGCTCTGACTCAAGGTGCAGCAGG
ATCCCGTTGAGCTGCTCCATCTGTAGGGCGTAGCGGGCCTCCACCTCCCTCAGGCTGTTCTCCAAGCTGG
CCTTCAGATTTCTCATGGAGTCCAGGTCGATCTCCAAGGACTGGACTGTACGTCTCAGCTCTGTGAGCGT
CGTCTCAGCAGCTCCAACCTCAGCAGACTGTGTGGTGAGCACTGTGGTGCTCTCCTCAATCTGCTGAGAC
CAGTACTTGTCTAGCTCCTCTCGGTTCTTC
