[The description below was written by a language model from this plasmid's Addgene catalogue record.]
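Description:
mWasabi-Keratin-17 is a mammalian expression plasmid that produces a human keratin fused to the green fluorescent protein mWasabi, for use as a live-cell marker of the cytokeratin intermediate filament network. It is built on an mWasabi fusion backbone of about 4.75 kb (without insert). It is maintained at high copy in E. coli under kanamycin selection. In mammalian cells, a neomycin resistance marker allows G418 selection of stable transfectants. The record includes no feature table, so the origin of replication and the promoters driving the resistance marker are not stated. The listed SV40pA-R sequencing primer suggests an SV40 polyadenylation signal downstream of the fusion.

The CMV promoter drives strong constitutive expression of the insert. The keratin coding sequence sits upstream, and mWasabi is supplied by the backbone at the C terminus of the fusion protein. The Entrez gene annotation identifies the insert as human KRT18 (keratin 18), carrying a V282L substitution relative to the reference transcript. The "17" in the plasmid name therefore should not be read as keratin 17. The record does not explain the number, and it may refer to something else, such as a linker length. mWasabi is a bright monomeric green fluorescent protein, with a recorded excitation maximum of 493 nm and emission maximum of 509 nm, which suits standard green/FITC-type filter sets.

When the fusion is expressed in epithelial or other suitable cultured cells, it is expected to incorporate into keratin filaments. This lets cytokeratin organisation and dynamics be viewed by fluorescence microscopy, and the construct can also serve as a localisation reference alongside other fluorescent fusion proteins.
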