Addgene plasmid #56506: mWasabi-Keratin-17
Purpose: Localization: Cytokeratin, Excitation: 493, Emission: 509
Depositing lab: Michael Davidson. Depositing organization: Florida State University, Tallahassee.
Backbone
  Vector backbone: mWasabi
  Backbone size w/o insert (bp): 4750
  Vector type: Mammalian Expression
  Selectable markers: Neomycin (select with G418)
Growth in bacteria
  Bacterial resistance: Kanamycin, 50 μg/mL
  Growth temperature: 37°C
  Growth strain: DH5alpha
  Copy number: High Copy
Gene/Insert
  Gene/Insert name: Keratin (alt name: NM_199187.1)
  Species: H. sapiens (human)
  Mutation: V282L
  Entrez Gene: KRT18 (a.k.a. CK-18, CYK18, K18)
  Promoter: CMV
  Tag / fusion protein: mWasabi (C terminal on backbone)
  Cloning method: Unknown
  Sequencing primers: 5′ CMV-F; 3′ SV40pA-R
Terms and licenses: Academic/Nonprofit Terms; Industry Terms: Not Available to Industry
Depositor comments: . Excitation = 493; Emission = 509
How to cite: mWasabi-Keratin-17 was a gift from Michael Davidson (Addgene plasmid # 56506 ; http://n2t.net/addgene:56506 ; RRID:Addgene_56506)
